Addgene plasmid #36727: TAL2294
Depositing lab: Keith Joung. Depositing organization: Massachusetts General Hospital. Publication: FLASH assembly of TALENs for high-throughput genome editing. Reyon D, Tsai SQ, Khayter C, Foden JA, Sander JD, Joung JK. Nat Biotechnol. 2012 Apr 8. doi: 10.1038/nbt.2170. PubMed 22484455.
Backbone
  Vector backbone: JDS74
  Backbone manufacturer: Joung lab (Addgene Plasmid # 32288)
  Backbone size w/o insert (bp): 6447
  Vector type: Mammalian, T7 for in vitro mRNA synthesis
Growth in bacteria
  Bacterial resistance: Ampicillin, 100 μg/mL
  Growth temperature: 37°C
  Growth strain: XL1 Blue
  Copy number: High Copy
Gene/Insert
  Gene/Insert name: APC-TALEN_Left (alt name: APC)
  Species: H. sapiens (human)
  Insert size (bp): 1640
  Entrez Gene: APC (a.k.a. BTPS2, DESMD, DP2, DP2.5, DP3, GS, PPP1R46)
  Promoter: CMV
  Tag / fusion protein: 3X Flag (N terminal on backbone); WT FOKI (C terminal on backbone)
  Cloning method: Restriction Enzyme; 5′ cloning site BsmBI (destroyed during cloning); 3′ cloning site BsmBI (destroyed during cloning)
  Sequencing primers: 5′ CMV-F; 3′ BGH-rev
Terms and licenses: Academic/Nonprofit Terms; Industry Terms: Not Available to Industry
Depositor comments: Target binding site: TATGTACGCCTCCCTGGG It is strongly recommended that users perform a diagnostic digest to verify this plasmid prior to use. For example, a double digest of the plasmid with BamHI and KpnI should result in two bands at 2.2kb and 5.9kb.
How to cite: TAL2294 was a gift from Keith Joung (Addgene plasmid # 36727 ; http://n2t.net/addgene:36727 ; RRID:Addgene_36727)
