[The description below was written by a language model from this plasmid's Addgene catalogue record.]
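Description:
TAL2294 is a mammalian expression plasmid encoding the left monomer of a TALEN (transcription activator-like effector nuclease) pair directed against the human APC gene. It is built on the JDS74 TALEN backbone (about 6.4 kb without insert), into which an approximately 1.6 kb array of TAL effector repeats was inserted by restriction cloning at BsmBI sites that were destroyed in the process. The plasmid is maintained at high copy in E. coli under ampicillin selection; the record does not list the bacterial origin of replication or any mammalian selection marker, and no feature table is provided.

The repeat array supplies the DNA-binding specificity for a defined site in APC, while the backbone contributes the flanking parts of the fusion protein: an N-terminal 3X Flag epitope tag for detection and a C-terminal wild-type FokI nuclease domain. Because FokI cleaves as a dimer, this left monomer is intended to be used together with a matching right-hand TALEN that binds the opposite strand nearby, so that the two nuclease domains meet over the spacer and create a double-strand break. Repair of that break can introduce mutations at the APC locus.

Expression in mammalian cells is driven by the CMV promoter, and the vector type also indicates a T7 promoter that permits in vitro transcription of mRNA encoding the nuclease, for example for direct delivery of mRNA rather than plasmid. The construct comes from a collection of TALENs assembled by the FLASH method for high-throughput genome editing.
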