>Addgene plasmid #36727 | TAL2294 | depositor partial sequence | sequence record 45920 | TAL2294 sequence 1640 bps
GAACCTGACCCCAGACCAGGTAGTCGCAATCGCGTCGAACATTGGGGGAAAGCAAGCCCTGGAAACCGTG
CAAAGGTTGTTGCCGGTCCTTTGTCAAGACCACGGCCTTACACCGGAGCAAGTCGTGGCCATTGCAAGCA
ATGGGGGTGGCAAACAGGCTCTTGAGACGGTTCAGAGACTTCTCCCAGTTCTCTGTCAAGCCCACGGGCT
GACTCCCGATCAAGTTGTAGCGATTGCGAATAACAATGGAGGGAAACAAGCATTGGAGACTGTCCAACGG
CTCCTTCCCGTGTTGTGTCAAGCCCACGGTTTGACGCCTGCACAAGTGGTCGCCATCGCCTCGAATGGCG
GCGGTAAGCAGGCGCTGGAAACAGTACAGCGCCTGCTGCCTGTACTGTGCCAGGATCATGGACTGACCCC
AGACCAGGTAGTCGCAATCGCGTCGAACATTGGGGGAAAGCAAGCCCTGGAAACCGTGCAAAGGTTGTTG
CCGGTCCTTTGTCAAGACCACGGCCTTACACCGGAGCAAGTCGTGGCCATTGCATCCCACGACGGTGGCA
AACAGGCTCTTGAGACGGTTCAGAGACTTCTCCCAGTTCTCTGTCAAGCCCACGGGCTGACTCCCGATCA
AGTTGTAGCGATTGCGAATAACAATGGAGGGAAACAAGCATTGGAGACTGTCCAACGGCTCCTTCCCGTG
TTGTGTCAAGCCCACGGTTTGACGCCTGCACAAGTGGTCGCCATCGCCAGCCATGATGGCGGTAAGCAGG
CGCTGGAAACAGTACAGCGCCTGCTGCCTGTACTGTGCCAGGATCATGGACTGACCCCAGACCAGGTAGT
CGCAATCGCGTCACATGACGGGGGAAAGCAAGCCCTGGAAACCGTGCAAAGGTTGTTGCCGGTCCTTTGT
CAAGACCACGGCCTTACACCGGAGCAAGTCGTGGCCATTGCAAGCAATGGGGGTGGCAAACAGGCTCTTG
AGACGGTTCAGAGACTTCTCCCAGTTCTCTGTCAAGCCCACGGGCTGACTCCCGATCAAGTTGTAGCGAT
TGCGTCGCATGACGGAGGGAAACAAGCATTGGAGACTGTCCAACGGCTCCTTCCCGTGTTGTGTCAAGCC
CACGGTTTGACGCCTGCACAAGTGGTCGCCATCGCCAGCCATGATGGCGGTAAGCAGGCGCTGGAAACAG
TACAGCGCCTGCTGCCTGTACTGTGCCAGGATCATGGACTGACCCCAGACCAGGTAGTCGCAATCGCGTC
ACATGACGGGGGAAAGCAAGCCCTGGAAACCGTGCAAAGGTTGTTGCCGGTCCTTTGTCAAGACCACGGC
CTTACACCGGAGCAAGTCGTGGCCATTGCAAGCAATGGGGGTGGCAAACAGGCTCTTGAGACGGTTCAGA
GACTTCTCCCAGTTCTCTGTCAAGCCCACGGGCTGACTCCCGATCAAGTTGTAGCGATTGCGAATAACAA
TGGAGGGAAACAAGCATTGGAGACTGTCCAACGGCTCCTTCCCGTGTTGTGTCAAGCCCACGGTTTGACG
CCTGCACAAGTGGTCGCCATCGCCAACAACAACGGCGGTAAGCAGGCGCTGGAAACAGTACAGCGCCTGC
TGCCTGTACTGTGCCAGGATCATGGACTGA
