>Addgene plasmid #36727 | TAL2294 | addgene partial sequence | sequence record 48191 | CMV-F 5'-CGCAAATGGGCGGTAGGCGTG-3'
ACTAGAGAACCCACTGCTTACTGGCTTATCGAAATTAATACGACTCACTATAGGGAGACCCAAGCTGGCT
AGCACCATGGACTACAAAGACCATGACGGTGATTATAAAGATCATGACATCGATTACAAGGATGACGATG
ACAAGATGGCCCCCAAGAAGAAGAGGAAGGTGGGCATTCACCGCGGGGTACCTATGGTGGACTTGAGGAC
ACTCGGTTATTCGCAACAGCAACAGGAGAAAATCAAGCCTAAGGTCAGGAGCACCGTCGCGCAACACCAC
GAGGCGCTTGTGGGGCATGGCTTCACTCATGCGCATATTGTCGCGCTTTCACAGCACCCTGCGGCGCTTG
GGACGGTGGCTGTCAAATACCAAGATATGATTGCGGCCCTGCCCGAAGCCACGCACGAGGCAATTGTAGG
GGTCGGTAAACAGTGGTCGGGAGCGCGAGCACTTGAGGCGCTGCTGACTGTGGCGGGTGAGCTTAGGGGG
CCTCCGCTCCAGCTCGACACCGGGCAGCTGCTGAAGATCGCGAAGAGAGGGGGAGTAACAGCGGTAGAGG
CAGTGCACGCCTGGCGCAATGCGCTCACCGGGGCCCCCTTGAACCTGACCCCAGACCAGGTAGTCGCAAT
CGCGTCGAACATTGGGGGAAAGCAAGCCCTGGAAACCGTGCAAAGGTTGTTGCCGGTCCTTTGTCAAGAC
CACGGCCTTACACCGGAGCAAGTCGTGGCCATTGCAAGCAATGGGGGTGGCAAACAGGCTCTTGAGACGG
TTCAGAGACTTCTCCCAGTTCTCTGTCAAGCCCACGGGCTGACTCCCGATCAAGTTGTA
