>Addgene plasmid #36727 | TAL2294 | addgene partial sequence | sequence record 48192 | JDS-TALEN-F 5'-TAGGGGTCGGTAAACAGTGG-3'
TGTGGCGGGTGAGCTTAGGGGGCCTCCGCTCCAGCTCGACACCGGGCAGCTGCTGAAGATCGCGAAGAGA
GGGGGAGTAACAGCGGTAGAGGCAGTGCACGCCTGGCGCAATGCGCTCACCGGGGCCCCCTTGAACCTGA
CCCCAGACCAGGTAGTCGCAATCGCGTCGAACATTGGGGGAAAGCAAGCCCTGGAAACCGTGCAAAGGTT
GTTGCCGGTCCTTTGTCAAGACCACGGCCTTACACCGGAGCAAGTCGTGGCCATTGCAAGCAATGGGGGT
GGCAAACAGGCTCTTGAGACGGTTCAGAGACTTCTCCCAGTTCTCTGTCAAGCCCACGGGCTGACTCCCG
ATCAAGTTGTAGCGATTGCGAATAACAATGGAGGGAAACAAGCATTGGAGACTGTCCAACGGCTCCTTCC
CGTGTTGTGTCAAGCCCACGGTTTGACGCCTGCACAAGTGGTCGCCATCGCCTCGAATGGCGGCGGTAAG
CAGGCGCTGGAAACAGTACAGCGCCTGCTGCCTGTACTGTGCCAGGATCATGGACTGACCCCAGACCAGG
TAGTCGCAATCGCGTCGAACATTGGGGGAAAGCAAGCCCTGGAAACCGTGCAAAGGTTGTTGCCGGTCCT
TTGTCAAGACCACGGCCTTACACCGGAGCAAGTCGTGGCCATTGCATCCCACGACGGTGGCAAACAGGCT
CTTGAGACGGTTCAGAGACTTCTCCCAGTTCTCTGTCAAGCCCACGGGCTGACTCCCGATCAAGTTGTAG
CGATTGCGAATAACAATGGAGGGAAACAAGCATTGGAGACTGTCCAACGGCTCCTTCCCGTGTTGTGTCA
AGCCCACGGTTTGACGCCTGCACAAGTGGTCGCCATCGCCAGCCATGATGGC
